>Addgene plasmid #148885 | pAc5.1B-lambdaN-HA-DmHelz_AH | depositor full sequence | sequence record 291333 | Full Sequence
CTTCAAGGAATTAATTCTATATTCTAAAAACACAAATGATACTTCTAAAAAAAATCATGAATGGCATCAA
CTCTGAATCAAATCTTTGCAGATGCACCTACTTCTCATTTCCACTGTCACATCATTTTTCCAGATCTCGC
TGCCTGTTATGTGGCCCACAAACCAAGACACGTTTTATGGCCATTAAAGCTGGCTGATCGTCGCCAAACA
CCAAATACATATCAATATGTACATTCGAGAAAGAAGCGATCAAAGAAGCGTCTTCGGGCGAGTAGGAGAA
TGCGGAGGAGAAGGAGAACGAGCTGATCTAGTATCTCTCCACAATCCAATGCCAACTGACCAACTGGCCA
TATTCGGAGCAATTTGAAGCCAATTTCCATCGCCTGGCGATCGCTCCATTCTTGGCTATATGTTTTTCAC
CGTTCCCGGGGCCATTTTCAAAGACTCGTCGGTAAGATAAGATTGTGTCACTCGCTGTCTCTCTTCATTT
GTCGAAGAATGCTGAGGAATTTCGCGATGACGTCGGCGAGTATTTTGAAGAATGAGAATAATTTGTATTT
ATACGAAAATCAGTTAGTGGAATTTTCTACAAAAACATGTTATCTATAGATAATTTTGTTGCAAAATATG
TTGACTATGACAAAGATTGTATGTATATACCTTTAATGTATTCTCATTTTCTTATGTATTTATAATGGCA
ATGATGATACTGATGATATTTTAAGATGATGCCAGACCACAGGCTGATTTCTGCGTCTTTTGCCGAACGC
AGTGCATGTGCGGTTGTTGTTTTTTGGAATAGTTTCAATTTTCGGACTGTCCGCTTTGATTTCAGTTTCT
TGGCTTATTCAAAAAGCAAAGTAAAGCCAAAAAAGCGAGATGGCAATACCAAATGCGGCAAAACGGTAGT
GGAAGGAAAGGGGTGCGGGGCAGCGGAAGGAAGGGTGGGGCGGGGCGTGGCGGGGTCTGTGGCTGGGCGC
GACGTCACCGACGTTGGAGCCACTCCTTTGACCATGTGTGCGTGTGTGTATTATTCGTGTCTCGCCACTC
GCCGGTTGTTTTTTTCTTTTTATCTCGCTCTCTCTAGCGCCATCTCGTACGCATGCTCAACGCACCGCAT
GTTGCCGTGTCCTTTATGCGTCATTTTGGCTCGAAATAGGCAATTATTTAAACAAAGATTAGTCAACGAA
AACGCTAAAATAAATAAGTCTACAATATGGTTACTTATTGCCATGTGTGTGCAGCCAACGATAGCAACAA
AAGCAACAACACAGTGGCTTTCCCTCTTTCACTTTTTGTTTGCAAGCGCGTGCGAGCAAGACGGCACGAC
CGGCAAACGCAATTACGCTGACAAAGAGCAGACGAAGTTTTGGCCGAAAAACATCAAGGCGCCTGATACG
AATGCATTTGCAATAACAATTGCGATATTTAATATTGTTTATGAAGCTGTTTGACTTCAAAACACACAAA
AAAAAAAATAAAACAAATTATTTGAAAGAGAATTAGGAATCGGACAGCTTATCGTTACGGGCTAACAGCA
CACCGAGACGAAATAGCTTACCTGACGTCACAGCCTCTGGAAGAACTGCCGCCAAGCAGAGAGAGAGAGA
AAAAGAGGGAGAGCAGCTTAGACCGCATGTGCTTGTGTGTGAGGCGTCTCTCTCTTCGTCTCCTGTTTGC
GCAAACGCATAGACTGCACTGAGAAAATCGATTACCTATTTTTTATGAATGAATATTTGCACTATTACTA
TTCAAAACTATTAAGATAGCAATCACATTCAATAGCCAAATACTATACCACCTGAGCGATGCAACGAAAT
GATCAATTTGAGCAAAAATGCTGCATATTTAGGACGGCATCATTATAGAAATGCTTCTTGCTGTGTACTT
TTCTCTCGTCTGGCAGCTGTTTCGCCGTTATTGTTAAAACCGGCTTAAGTTAGGTGTGTTTTCTACGACT
AGTGATGCCCCTACTAGAAGATGTGTGTTGCACAAATGTCCCTGAATAACCAATTTGAAGTGCAGATAGC
AGTAAACGTAAGCTAATATGAATATTATTTAACTGTAATGTTTTAATATCGCTGGACATTACTAATAAAC
CCACTATAAACACATGTACATATGTATGTTTTGGCATACAATGAGTAGTTGGGGAAAAAATGTGTAAAAG
CACCGTGACCATCACAGCATAAAGATAACCAGCTGAAGTATCGAATATGAGTAACCCCCAAATTGAATCA
CATGCCGCAACTGATAGGACCCATGGAAGTACACTCTTCATGGCGATATACAAGACACACACAAGCACGA
ACACCCAGTTGCGGAGGAAATTCTCCGTAAATGAAAACCCAATCGGCGAACAATTCATACCCATATATGG
TAAAAGTTTTGAACGCGACTTGAGAGCGGAGAGCATTGCGGCTGATAAGGTTTTAGCGCTAAGCGGGCTT
TATAAAACGGGCTGCGGGACCAGTTTTCATATCACTACCGTTTGAGTTCTTGTGCTGTGTGGATACTCCT
CCCGACACAAAGCCGCTCCATCAGCCAGCAGTCGTCTAATCCAGAGACCCCGGATCGGGGTACCAACATG
GACGCACAAACACGACGACGTGAGCGTCGCGCTGAGAAACAAGCTCAATGGAAAGCTGCAAACGGTGGAT
CTCCTCCACATATGGCTTACCCATACGATGTTCCAGATTACGCTCCTCCAAGCTTGATGGCCGCCGAGAA
GGAGATGCAGGCCCACGACATGGTCCGACGACGGAGTTGGGCCCGTGCTGTGGCGCTCTACGACCAGCTG
ATTGCGCCCAGTCCCGGCCAGGGAAGCGGTGGCCAGAGTGCAGGATCAAGGGCCCAGAAGGACCAGCAGA
TCGCCTGCCTACTGGGACGATGCGAGTGCCTCCTAGAGCTGGGAAAGTTCGAGGGTTGTCTGGCGGACGC
CTACAAGGTGCTCACGCTGCTCTCCGAGCAAACAGAGTGCCTGGCCAGCGTGTCCAGGGCACGCCGATGG
CTCGTCCACGCTCTTTTCAAGATGCACAAGTACGGGGATGCCGAAATCTTCCTGAGCAAGTGGATCAACG
AGCTGAGCGGCCAGCAGATATACTCGGACATATCGAAAACCCTTGAGCGGTACAAGTCCATCATTCAGAT
GATCATGAACGGGCAGCACAAGGCGCAGGCCCTGAAGATCCCACACGCCCGTCTCGAGGACGAGATGGCT
ATACTGGATACCAAACTGGATCACTGGGCCACCAACAACCTGCCGCTGGACAAGTACAGCAAGCTGCTCA
GCAACAAGGGCTTGAAGAAGCGGGAGCAGCAGCAGCAACAGCAGCAGCAACAACAGCAGCAGAATGGCAA
TGGAATCGGCAGTTATGCGAGCAGCAGCAGTAGCTCCTCAACTGGCAGCAGCAGCACGATGTCCAGTTCC
AGCACAAGTCTCCACAAGACCAACGATCTGCTGGCGGCCATGAAGCTCACGGCAGGAAAACACCAGCCGG
GCTCCGGCGACGGATCTGGCTCGGATCAGGGCGATCAGGCGGCTCCATCGACCACCTGCAGCTACTGCAC
CATCACCTTTCAGACGAGGAACGAACTGCGACAGCACTGCCAGACCGAGGCGCACCAGAAGGTGATCATG
AGCGATGAGGGTCGTGACTGGAAGTGGCGTCCGCCGCCCCGTGGTTATACACTGGACACCTATTCCCTGT
GCGAGACGTTCAGCGAGGCGCACATCTGTCATTATGGAGCCCAGTGCGTGGAGGCCCATGGACAGGATGA
GTTGAACGAGTGGAAGGAGCGCTTCGAGTACCGGCGAATGCGGATGCAGAAGGCTTGTGAGAAGGAGCTC
TACGGCAAGTCGTACACGGAGCAAGTGCTGGATCGTTGGATTCAGGCGACAGCACCGGAGCGGGTGATGT
GCGAGCGAGTGCCGGACATGGAGGCACGCTGTGAGCAGCAGCTGGTGACTAGCATTAGCTCAAAGACCTC
CAAGCGGGAGTGGCTCTTCCAATTAGAGACGAAGAAGCCGCTAAAAGCGGTAGCCCTCTTGCAGGATGCC
CATCGAAATCACTTTGCCCTGAAGTCCATAAAAATGTGCAAGCCAACGGAGTCCAGCATGGAACTCAAAT
CAGACCAAGAGTGGCTGGCAGGCAGTTCATCGCAATCGGAGACTTCCAACGAGGACTCTGCTACTTTGAT
TCACGAAATCACAGTTGAGTTTCACACGGAGATCTACGGCACCTTTCGGCAAGCCATCTGCTTCGATGTG
GGTCAGGAGCCTTTGCTTGTGAGGCATCTGTGCGTGGATGTGTTGCCCGTGAACGATGCGGAGAAAATCG
AGGAGATCAAGCGGGACATCATTAACAGTTCTGCCACCCGATGGGATGTCGCCAATACGCAGCTCACACG
CTTCGAAACGACGATTGGTACTCATCTCAAAACGGAAGCGTATCTCAGCGATTTGGAACACGAAAGGGAG
CTATTGGAGAGGTATCCCTGTCCCAGGGCAGCCACTTTCACTCTGACCCAGTCGACCATTGTGGAGAAGC
GGTTGACGCAGAATAACTACCGCTCACGCATCCACGAGTTGTTGTCAGTGGAGGAGATTGCCCGCTATGA
GCAGATAGCGAGGTATAATGTAAGGACTCGTCTCACAGTGGCATCGAATTACATTCTTACCCCCGCGGGA
ATGGCCACCAGTACGGCCAAGTATTCCCTGGCAGGTGAACTGTTTGCTCTTATGCGTTTGGGCAAGGACA
TTTCGGAGGATACGTCTCCTGGCAGATTAATTCTCTCGAACTGCAGCAGTGTGTATATCTCAAAACCTGA
GGATCCCGATTCGAAAGCAGACCCAACTAAACGTGCAGTTTACGAAGCGTTGATCGAGGACAAAGGCAAG
AATGTGATTTACTTGAAACTATCCGCAAAATGTGTGGAGGCAATGGCTCTGCAGGCGGATACCGAACTGG
AGGTGGACATACAATTCCAGCTGAACCGAATGCCATACTGTGAGTGGCACAATGCGGTGGATAAGATCAC
AGATTTCCGGTTGATCTTTCCGGCTACGGAACTGGAACCGAGTATACCGTGGACACCGAAGAAGCAGTGG
GCCGATTCCTGTGAACCGAAGTTGAATGCCAAACAAAGGGAGGCCGTGAATGCCATTACCACAGCTCTGA
GCATTAAGTTGCCGCCAATCCTGCTGATAGGACCCTTTGGCACTGGAAAAACCTACACGCTGGCCCAAGC
TATCAAACAACTGCTCACGCAGCCGGAGGCCAAAATTCTGATCTGCACGCACTCGAATTCAGCCGCTGAC
TTGTACATCAAGGAATACCTGCATCCGTGGATCGAGGAGGGTTTGAAGGAGGCCACACCGTTGCGAGTTT
ACTACCATAAGAGATGGTCAGCCACGGTAAACGGTGTGGTGCAAAAATACTGCATCACCGATGGAGTTGG
CAACTTCCTAAGGCCCACTGTGGAGGATATAATGCGTCATAGAATTGTAGTTGTTACGCTGAGTATCAGC
ATGGAGTTGGCCACTTTGGGTCTGCCCAAGGGATTGTTCACTCACATCTTTCTGGACGAAGCTGCTCAGG
CAATGGAATGCGAGGCCATTATGCCGCTTGCTTTGGCCAATGATTCTACAAGGATCGTTTTGGCTGGAGA
TCACATGCAAATGAGTCCGGAACTGTTCTCAGCCTTTGCCAAGGAACGCAAGCTGCACATTTCGCTGTTG
GAGCGGCTGTACGACCACTATCCCTCCAACTTCCCCTGCAAGATCCTGCTGTGCGAGAACTACCGTGCCC
ACGAGGCCATCATCCGTTTCACTTCGGAGCTTTTCTACGAACAAAAGCTGGTGGCCTCCGGAAAACAGCC
ACGGCACGATCGCTTTTATCCCTTGACCTTCTTCACTACTCGGGGAGAGGATGTTCAGGATAAAAACTCA
ACTGCTTTCTATAATAATGCTGAAGTTTATGAGGTGGTGGAAAGGGTTTCCGAGCTGCGGAAACGTTGGC
CCAGTGCTTGGGGTAAACTGAATGATACCAGCATTGGCATTATGACTCCCTACTCGGATCAGGTGTTTCG
CATTCGTTCCGAGCTGAGAAAACGGCGCATGGGTGGAATATCCGTAGAACGTGTGCTCAATGTCCAGGGT
AAACAGTTTCGGGCGGTATTCCTCTCTACAGTTCGAACCCGACGCACCTGCATGCCCCAAGGAAGTGCCC
CTGGTTCCGCTTCCACAACCAGCATTGGCGATGCCGACGCAGACTATGGATTCTTGAGCAATTCCAAGCT
GCTGAACACGGCTATTACTCGTGCCCAGTCGTTGGTTGCAGTGGTTGGTGATCCCGTGGCTCTTTGTTCC
ATTGGTCGCTGCCGGAAAGTGTGGGAGCGTTTCATCGAAATCTGCGACGAACATAAAAGTCTTTTTGGCT
TAACTTGGTCGAACCTGCGCTCCCAACTGGATGGCGTGGAGCTTAAGCGTGGCTATGTGCTAAATCCTCT
GGCTCCCGAGTTCGTCCCGCGTGCCCTTCAACCGGAGGCATATCTGCGGGAGCAGGCTGCTCTCTATCTA
AATGGTCCGCAACACGGACACGGCGGCCATGGACCGCCGGGTCCTCCGGCTCATTTTGCCAACGCAGCTG
GAATGCTGGGTCCCGGACCCGCGGCCGCTGCTCACCAGATGAATCAAATGGCTGCTGCCATGGCTGCCAA
TCAGCAACAGCTCACAGCCCACATGTACTCCACCCACATGGCCATGATGGCCGCTGCCGTCGGAGGAAAG
TCTGGAAATGGCCCTGGACCAGGAACCGGCGGAGGACCCGGTCCTAGTCCAGGCCCACCTCCACACTACG
GCGGCGGCGGTGGTGGTGGCGGACACATGGGAATGAGAGGACCACCGCCACCGGCGCCGCATCTGCGTGG
AATGCCACCCGGTGGACCGCCACCCACACAGCAGCCAGGCGGAGCTGGTGGCGGCGGGGGTCCACCGCCA
CCATACGGACAATATCCAGCCATGCAGCACTGGCGACCACCGCAGCAGGGACAGAATCAAGGCCCAGGAC
AGCAGCCACCACAAAATCCGAATGCCAGTCTCTGGGGTCCGCCGCCGCAAACGAATCCGTGGAGTGTGCT
GCCGCCCAGTAAGCAGCCACAGCAACCTCAGCCACCGCCAGTTAGCGCGCCCGGACGTGGACCGGGTCCT
TTGCCACCGCCACTCAATGCAAACCCGTCTCTTCCACTGAGAGGTGGTAGTGTGCCGCCACCGCCGCCGA
ATGCCTCGACTGCTGCTCACCTGCTAAGGAATCCCAGCGAACTGGGCTACTTGGCCAAGAAGTCGCTGTA
CAACCATGGCCAGGCATTGCCGCATCATCAGCTTTATGGACCCGGACCAGGACCACCGCCGCCTCCATCG
CAGCAACAGCCGCAGGCACCGCCGATGGGTATGCAGAGGGGCAGCAGTGTGCCGAACGGACCCATGTCGC
CCATGGAGAACGGACCGCCGCCACCTCCCTATCTGAGGCACAATGGTAGTGGCTACAATCCGGGAGCACC
GCCACCGCCTCCGCAGCAACAACCACAGCCACCACCCAATCCGTTTATGTACGCCGGCAAGCAACCGTCT
CCGAGCTCTATGAGATTTGGACCAATGACGCACGAGCTACTCCCACCCAATGTAAGCATCTATGACATGG
CTTTTAATCCGAAAGACGAGCAATACAAGTGGTACGTTAAACTGCTTGAAACCGTGGGTCAGGATGGTGC
CAACAAGTTTGCGGAAATGCTGCGCCAGGTGATGGCCACAATGCAACAGCAGCAGCAGCAACATAAGCCA
CCGCAGCCACCGATGGCTAACAATCCGATGCTCAATAATCCGCACGTGCAGCGACCACAGTATCCCATGA
TGTATCCACAGGGTCAACAGCAACAGCAGCAGCAGCCCCCACAGCAATCTGTAGATGCTTCACCGCCGCT
GGAGAACTTCAACCAGCAGATCGATCTTGTTTTCAATTCGATTATGAATGGAGCCAATGATGTTGCGCAG
CCCATACTGCGCGATGTCCTGGGCATGGTAGCTGGCACGGGCAATGCTCCTGGTCCTCCGCTTAGCAACG
GTTTGAACGGAGTCGATCTCCAGCAGCAGCAGCAGCAACAACAGCAGCAGCAGCAAAGCCGCCTATTCGC
AATGATGCAGCAACAACAACAGCAGCAGCAACAACAACAGGCCAAGCCACCGCTAGGACCTGGACCACTT
TATCCCAATCATCTGGGCGGACCTGGTCTTCACCAGGCGCCGCCCAATGGTGGAGGTAATCTGAGCGGCG
TCGGAAACACCAACTTTATGGGCAACGCCGGAAATGCTCTGCTCAATGACAAGCCCTACAACAACGTGGG
CATGCACAACAACGTGGGCTTGAACATCGGTGGCGCAGGAGTTGCTGGTCACAATAGTAATAACAACAAT
GGAATGCTGACCAATGGCAACAACTCGGTGCCCTTGTATCGCCGCCAGGCGCACACCGGAAACGGGATTG
GAGGCGGAAATGGTGACTACAACAACATGCATGGAATGGATGCTGGCGCCAACTTGATAGAGGCACTCTT
CCAGGCAAACAACTCGGTGGTGGATCACTCGGTGAAGTCGTCGGACCATATGCACGGCCTGCTGTACAAC
AATTTCAATGGGCTGAAGGGCGGCGGCCACGAACTGGACCTGTTCCAGGCGATGGCGCCCAGTGTGCCGC
ACTCGGAGGCAGCTAATCATCACCAGCAGTCCTCTGGCTCATCGGCAACCACCTATGCGGCTGTGCTGAG
CCAGGGACCACAGGCGGTGGTTGGCGGAGGCGTTGGAACAGGACCATCGCCGGGACAGTCGCAGGCGCAG
GCGGGCGTGGCTGGTTCAGGAACGGGCGGAAAAGTCGCGCCGGCGGTTGGTGGTAACGATCTTCTGGAGA
AGGATCCGTTTGCGGCCATCCGGGAGTTGGGACAGGCCACGACCGGATTCTACAACTATTTTCAGTAATC
TAGAGGGCCCGCGGTTCGAAGGTAAGCCTATCCCTAACCCTCTCCTCGGTCTCGATTCTACGCGTACCGG
TCATCATCACCATCACCATTGAGTTTAAACCCGCTGATCAGCCTCGACTGTGCCTTCTAAGGCCTGAGCT
CGCTGATCAGCCTCGATCGAGGATCCAGACATGATAAGATACATTGATGAGTTTGGACAAACCACAACTA
GAATGCAGTGAAAAAAATGCTTTATTTGTGAAATTTGTGATGCTATTGCTTTATTTGTAACCATTATAAG
CTGCAATAAACAAGTTAACAACAACAATTGCATTCATTTTATGTTTCAGGTTCAGGGGGAGGTGTGGGAG
GTTTTTTAAAGCAAGTAAAACCTCTACAAATGTGGTATGGCTGATTATGATCAGTCGACCGATGCCCTTG
AGAGCCTTCAACCCAGTCAGCTCCTTCCGGTGGGCGCGGGGCATGACTATCGTCGCCGCACTTATGACTG
TCTTCTTTATCATGCAACTCGTAGGACAGGTGCCGGCAGCGCTCTGGGTCATTTTCGGCGAGGACCGCTT
TCGCTGGAGCGCGACGATGATCGGCCTGTCGCTTGCGGTATTCGGAATCTTGCACGCCCTCGCTCAAGCC
TTCGTCACTGGTCCCGCCACCAAACGTTTCGGCGAGAAGCAGGCCATTATCGCCGGCATGGCGGCCGACG
CGCTGGGCTACGTCTTGCTGGCGTTCGCGACGCGAGGCTGGATGGCCTTCCCCATTATGATTCTTCTCGC
TTCCGGCGGCATCGGGATGCCCGCGTTGCAGGCCATGCTGTCCAGGCAGGTAGATGACGACCATCAGGGA
CAGCTTCAAGGATCGCTCGCGGCTCTTACCAGCCAGCAAAAGGCCAGGAACCGTAAAAAGGCCGCGTTGC
TGGCGTTTTTCCATAGGCTCCGCCCCCCTGACGAGCATCACAAAAATCGACGCTCAAGTCAGAGGTGGCG
AAACCCGACAGGACTATAAAGATACCAGGCGTTTCCCCCTGGAAGCTCCCTCGTGCGCTCTCCTGTTCCG
ACCCTGCCGCTTACCGGATACCTGTCCGCCTTTCTCCCTTCGGGAAGCGTGGCGCTTTCTCAATGCTCAC
GCTGTAGGTATCTCAGTTCGGTGTAGGTCGTTCGCTCCAAGCTGGGCTGTGTGCACGAACCCCCCGTTCA
GCCCGACCGCTGCGCCTTATCCGGTAACTATCGTCTTGAGTCCAACCCGGTAAGACACGACTTATCGCCA
CTGGCAGCAGCCACTGGTAACAGGATTAGCAGAGCGAGGTATGTAGGCGGTGCTACAGAGTTCTTGAAGT
GGTGGCCTAACTACGGCTACACTAGAAGGACAGTATTTGGTATCTGCGCTCTGCTGAAGCCAGTTACCTT
CGGAAAAAGAGTTGGTAGCTCTTGATCCGGCAAACAAACCACCGCTGGTAGCGGTGGTTTTTTTGTTTGC
AAGCAGCAGATTACGCGCAGAAAAAAAGGATCTCAAGAAGATCCTTTGATCTTTTCTACGGGGTCTGACG
CTCAGTGGAACGAAAACTCACGTTAAGGGATTTTGGTCATGAGATTATCAAAAAGGATCTTCACCTAGAT
CCTTTTAAATTAAAAATGAAGTTTTAAATCAATCTAAAGTATATATGAGTAAACTTGGTCTGACAGTTAC
CAATGCTTAATCAGTGAGGCACCTATCTCAGCGATCTGTCTATTTCGTTCATCCATAGTTGCCTGACTCC
CCGTCGTGTAGATAACTACGATACGGGAGGGCTTACCATCTGGCCCCAGTGCTGCAATGATACCGCGAGA
CCCACGCTCACCGGCTCCAGATTTATCAGCAATAAACCAGCCAGCCGGAAGGGCCGAGCGCAGAAGTGGT
CCTGCAACTTTATCCGCCTCCATCCAGTCTATTAATTGTTGCCGGGAAGCTAGAGTAAGTAGTTCGCCAG
TTAATAGTTTGCGCAACGTTGTTGCCATTGCTGCAGGCATCGTGGTGTCACGCTCGTCGTTTGGTATGGC
TTCATTCAGCTCCGGTTCCCAACGATCAAGGCGAGTTACATGATCCCCCATGTTGTGCAAAAAAGCGGTT
AGCTCCTTCGGTCCTCCGATCGTTGTCAGAAGTAAGTTGGCCGCAGTGTTATCACTCATGGTTATGGCAG
CACTGCATAATTCTCTTACTGTCATGCCATCCGTAAGATGCTTTTCTGTGACTGGTGAGTACTCAACCAA
GTCATTCTGAGAATAGTGTATGCGGCGACCGAGTTGCTCTTGCCCGGCGTCAACACGGGATAATACCGCG
CCACATAGCAGAACTTTAAAAGTGCTCATCATTGGAAAACGTTCTTCGGGGCGAAAACTCTCAAGGATCT
TACCGCTGTTGAGATCCAGTTCGATGTAACCCACTCGTGCACCCAACTGATCTTCAGCATCTTTTACTTT
CACCAGCGTTTCTGGGTGAGCAAAAACAGGAAGGCAAAATGCCGCAAAAAAGGGAATAAGGGCGACACGG
AAATGTTGAATACTCATACTCTTCCTTTTTCAATATTATTGAAGCATTTATCAGGGTTATTGTCTCATGA
GCGGATACATATTTGAATGTATTTAGAAAAATAAACAAATAGGGGTTCCGCGCACATTTCCCCGAAAAGT
GCCACCTGACGTCTAAGAAACCATTATTATCATGACATTAACCTATAAAAATAGGCGTATCACGAGGCCC
TTTCGT
Features (pLannotate 1.2.2; 11 found; start..end, strand, type, name):
     56..2568    +  promoter       Ac5 promoter: Drosophila melanogaster actin 5C promoter
   2588..2653    +  CDS            N (fragment): REGN_LAMBD - Experimental evidence at protein level: Swiss-Prot protein existence level 1. Plays a role as a transcriptional antitermination factor that allows the virus to initiate its lytic phase. Activates expression of the delayed viral early genes by modifying host RNA polymerase (RNAP) into a form that is resistant to termination signals. This antitermination function requires the host NusA protein which serves to stabilize the interaction between antitermination protein N and host RNA polymerase. From Escherichia phage lambda (Bacteriophage lambda).
   2678..2704    +  CDS            3xHA (fragment): three tandem HA epitope tags
   3644..6541    +  CDS            HELZ (fragment): HELZ_HUMAN - Also known as DRHC, KIAA0054. Experimental evidence at protein level: Swiss-Prot protein existence level 1. May act as a helicase that plays a role in RNA metabolism in multiple tissues and organs within the developing embryo. From Homo sapiens (Human).
   9051..9092    +  CDS            V5 tag: epitope tag from simian virus 5
   9192..9326    -  polyA_signal   SV40 poly(A) signal: SV40 polyadenylation signal
   9349..9433    -  CDS            large T antigen (fragment): large T antigen from SV40 (simian virus 40)
   9434..9904    +  CDS            TcR (fragment): tetracycline efflux protein; tet; confers resistance to tetracycline
   9948..10536   -  rep_origin     ori: high-copy-number ColE1/pMB1/pBR322/pUC origin of replication
  10707..11567   -  CDS            AmpR: β-lactamase; bla; confers resistance to ampicillin, carbenicillin, and related antibiotics
  11568..11672   -  promoter       AmpR promoter: bla
