[The description below was written by a language model from this plasmid's Addgene catalogue record and pLannotate feature annotations shown in this document.]
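Description:
pAc5.1B-lambdaN-HA-DmHelz_AH is an insect-cell expression plasmid of about 11.8 kb that produces the Drosophila melanogaster HELZ protein (gene CG9425) fused at its N-terminus to a λN peptide and an HA epitope. The catalogue lists the backbone as unknown, although the name and annotated parts point to a pAc5.1-type vector. Transcription is driven by the constitutive D. melanogaster actin 5C (Ac5) promoter and terminated by an SV40 polyadenylation signal. In bacteria the plasmid replicates from a ColE1/pUC-type origin and is selected with ampicillin through the bla gene and its own promoter. The record classifies it as low copy even though the origin is annotated as a high-copy type. Short fragments of SV40 large T antigen and a tetracycline resistance gene are also annotated and appear to be non-functional backbone remnants.

The open reading frame begins with a short fragment of the bacteriophage λ N protein, followed by a single HA-length match to the HA epitope, then the DmHelz coding sequence. The annotation tool labelled the central part of the insert by homology to human HELZ, a putative RNA helicase, but the record specifies the fly gene. The depositor notes two silent and two non-silent changes (G1374S and R2076G) relative to the variant B reference. A vector-derived V5 tag lies downstream of the insert, and the record does not say whether it is in frame or excluded by a stop codon. The λN peptide binds boxB RNA hairpins, so constructs of this kind are typically used to tether a protein to a boxB-containing reporter mRNA. This fits the associated study, which showed that HELZ interacts with the CCR4-NOT complex and triggers decay of bound mRNAs.
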