Addgene plasmid #148885: pAc5.1B-lambdaN-HA-DmHelz_AH
Purpose: Insect Expression of DmHelz
Depositing lab: Elisa Izaurralde. Depositing organization: Max Planck Institute for Developmental Biology. Publication: HELZ directly interacts with CCR4-NOT and causes decay of bound mRNAs. Hanet A, Rasch F, Weber R, Ruscica V, Fauser M, Raisch T, Kuzuoglu-Ozturk D, Chang CT, Bhandari D, Igreja C, Wohlbold L. Life Sci Alliance. 2019 Sep 30;2(5). pii: 2/5/e201900405. doi: 10.26508/lsa.201900405. Print 2019 Oct. PubMed 31570513.
Backbone
  Vector backbone: Unknown
  Vector type: Insect Expression
Growth in bacteria
  Bacterial resistance: Ampicillin, 100 μg/mL
  Growth temperature: 37°C
  Growth strain: DH5alpha
  Copy number: Low Copy
Gene/Insert
  Gene/Insert name: DmHelz
  Species: D. melanogaster (fly)
  Mutation: two silent an two non silent G1374S, R2076G mutations compared to the variant B NCBI:NM_20636.2
  Entrez Gene: CG9425 (a.k.a. Dmel_CG9425, Dmel\CG9425)
  Cloning method: Unknown
Terms and licenses: Academic/Nonprofit Terms; Industry Terms: Not Available to Industry
Depositor comments: Plasmids from this collection were made available to the research community and donated after the lab closed. Please note that the sequence provided by the depositing laboratory may be theoretical/predicted or based on Sanger sequencing results. There may be discrepancies between sequencing results obtained by Addgene and the depositor sequence. If an Addgene verified sequence is not available, please contact before placing your order to request that our lab fully sequence the plasmid.
How to cite: pAc5.1B-lambdaN-HA-DmHelz_AH was a gift from Elisa Izaurralde (Addgene plasmid # 148885 ; http://n2t.net/addgene:148885 ; RRID:Addgene_148885)
